Addgene plasmid #133137: pOPS0496
Purpose: Reporter plasmid with a 12-nucleotide specific "barcode" sequence. This plasmid is not available as an individual bacterial stab, but can be requested as part of the Plasmid-ID Kit (Kit #1000000168 ).
Depositing lab: Philip Poole. Depositing organization: University of Oxford. Publication: Optimizing Rhizobium-legume symbioses by simultaneous measurement of rhizobial competitiveness and N2 fixation in nodules. Mendoza-Suarez MA, Geddes BA, Sanchez-Canizares C, Ramirez-Gonzalez RH, Kirchhelle C, Jorrin B, Poole PS. Proc Natl Acad Sci U S A. 2020 May 5;117(18):9822-9831. doi: 10.1073/pnas.1921225117. Epub 2020 Apr 21. PubMed 32317381.
Backbone
  Vector backbone: pOGG026 (Addgene ID 113992)
  Vector type: Bacterial Expression
Growth in bacteria
  Bacterial resistance: Kanamycin, 50 μg/mL
  Growth temperature: 37°C
  Growth strain: ST18 (S17 delta pir delta hemA)
  Copy number: Low Copy
Gene/Insert
  Gene/Insert name: PU module (PsNifH from pOGG043), SC module (sfGFP from pOGG037), and T module (ATCGCACAGTAA and universal primer binding site)
  Species: Synthetic
  Mutation: Domesticated for Golden Gate cloning
  Cloning method: Unknown
Terms and licenses: Academic/Nonprofit Terms; Industry Terms: Not Available to Industry
Depositor comments: The only difference is the sequence: ATCGCACAGTAA . Please note that this plasmid may require a unique bacterial strain, so make sure to confirm that you can also obtain the appropriate growth strain. Please contact us or contact our distributors if you have any questions. This plasmid is not available as an individual bacterial stab, but can be requested as part of the Plasmid-ID Kit (Kit #1000000168 ).
How to cite: pOPS0496 was a gift from Philip Poole (Addgene plasmid # 133137)
