[The description below was written by a language model from this plasmid's Addgene catalogue record and pLannotate feature annotations shown in this document.]
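Description:
pOPS0496 is a low-copy, broad-host-range bacterial reporter plasmid of about 7 kb, built on the pOGG026 backbone by Golden Gate assembly of domesticated modules and distributed as one member of a barcoded "Plasmid-ID" set. The annotated backbone is of the IncP/RK2 type. An oriV origin works with the trfA replication protein, and an incP oriT allows conjugative transfer from a mobilising E. coli donor, consistent with the recorded ST18 growth strain. The par region (parA, parB and the parDE toxin–antitoxin pair) promotes stable inheritance, which helps retain the plasmid where antibiotic selection cannot be applied. Selection is by kanamycin through aphA1 (nptI). Lambda t0 and rrnB T1 terminators insulate the cargo region. Short annotated fragments of Tn5 transposase, CloDF13 ori and lacZα appear to be backbone or cloning remnants rather than functional parts.

The payload consists of three modules: a nifH promoter module (PsNifH), a superfolder GFP coding sequence, and a terminal module carrying a unique 12-nucleotide barcode next to a universal primer binding site. The feature table annotates sfGFP but not the promoter or the barcode; the unannotated stretch upstream of sfGFP is the likely location of the promoter. According to the depositor, the barcode is the only difference between this plasmid and its kit siblings. Because nifH is a nitrogenase gene, GFP output should report nitrogen-fixation gene expression. The barcode lets strains carrying different kit plasmids be identified and counted by amplification and sequencing from the shared primer site. The associated work used this design to measure rhizobial competitiveness for nodule occupancy and nitrogen fixation in legume nodules at the same time.
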