Features (pLannotate 1.2.2; 14 found; start..end, strand, type, name):
      9..103     +  terminator     lambda t0 terminator: transcription terminator from phage lambda
    213..1025    +  CDS            aphA1: KKA1_ECOLX - Also known as nptI. Protein inferred from homology: Swiss-Prot protein existence level 3. Resistance to kanamycin and structurally-related aminoglycosides, including amikacin. From Escherichia coli.
   1179..1287    +  oriT           oriT: incP origin of transfer
   1348..2496    -  CDS            trfA: trans-acting replication protein that binds to and activates oriV
   2548..2829    -  CDS            tnpA (fragment): TN5P_ECOLX - Also known as tnp. Experimental evidence at protein level: Swiss-Prot protein existence level 1. Mediates transposition of transposon Tn5 by a 'cut and paste' mechanism. First, the monomeric transposase binds the 19 bp inverted DNA repeats flanking the transposon. Then, dimerization of the DNA- bound transposase creates a synaptic DNA complex. After nicking of the first DNA strand, excision of the transposon proceeds through a series of intermediates. The transposase then mediates the insertion of the transposon at a new site by strand transfer. The activity of the wild- type tran
   2889..3420    -  rep_origin     oriV: incP origin of replication
   3476..3511    -  rep_origin     CloDF13 ori (fragment): Plasmids containing the CloDF13 (CDF) origin of replication can be propagated in E. coli cells that contain additional plasmids with compatible origins.
   3635..3943    -  CDS            parE: PARE_ECOLX - Experimental evidence at protein level: Swiss-Prot protein existence level 1. Toxin component of a type II toxin-antitoxin (TA) system involved in plasmid partition. Acts by inhibiting DNA gyrase, converting supercoiled plasmid DNA into a singly cleaved linear form in an ATP-dependent fashion. To do so it probably interacts with one of the gyrase subunits. Gyrase inhibition is prevented by antitoxin ParD, and is reversed in vitro by incubation with ParD. In cells that have lost the plasmid filamentation and growth inhibition occur; this is suppressed when ParD is supplied in trans
   3943..4191    -  CDS            parD: PARD_ECOLX - Experimental evidence at protein level: Swiss-Prot protein existence level 1. Antitoxin component of a type II toxin-antitoxin (TA) system involved in plasmid partition. Inhibits the anti-DNA gyrase activity of toxin ParE; reverses and restores gyrase catalytic activity in vitro. The parDE operon alone is capable of stabilizing an RK2-derived minireplicon under defined growth conditions in several different Gram- negative bacteria. It does so by the post-segregational killing (PSK) of plasmid-free cells, also referred to as a plasmid addiction system. Binds its own promoter, autor
   4320..5162    +  CDS            parB: PARB4_ECOLX - Protein predicted: Swiss-Prot protein existence level 4. Involved in plasmid partition. From Escherichia coli.
   5126..5782    +  CDS            parA: PARA4_ECOLX - Protein inferred from homology: Swiss-Prot protein existence level 3. Involved in plasmid partition. From Escherichia coli.
   5942..6028    -  terminator     rrnB T1 terminator: Escherichia coli rrnB; transcription terminator T1 from the E. coli rrnB gene
   6275..6988    +  CDS            superfolder GFP: GFP variant that folds robustly even when fused to poorly folded proteins (Pédelacq et al., 2006)
   7008..7030    +  CDS            lacZα (fragment): LacZα fragment of β-galactosidase; lacZ fragment
>Addgene plasmid #133137 | pOPS0496 | addgene full sequence | sequence record 274647 | Addgene NGS Result
CGCTCTTGGACTCCTGTTGATAGATCCAGTAATGACCTCAGAACTCCATCTGGATTTGTTCAGAACGCTC
GGTTGCCGCCGGGCGTTTTTTATTGGTGAGAATCCAGGCAATTGTGTCTCAAAATCTCTGATGTTACATT
GCACAAGATAAAAATATATCATCATGAACAATAAAACTGTCTGCTTACATAAACAGTAATACAAGGGGTG
TTATGAGCCATATTCAGCGTGAAACGAGCTGTAGCCGTCCGCGTCTGAACAGCAACATGGATGCGGATCT
GTATGGCTATAAATGGGCGCGTGATAACGTGGGTCAGAGCGGCGCGACCATTTATCGTCTGTATGGCAAA
CCGGATGCGCCGGAACTGTTTCTGAAACATGGCAAAGGCAGCGTGGCGAACGATGTGACCGATGAAATGG
TGCGTCTGAACTGGCTGACCGAATTTATGCCGCTGCCGACCATTAAACATTTTATTCGCACCCCGGATGA
TGCGTGGCTGCTGACCACCGCGATTCCGGGCAAAACCGCGTTTCAGGTGCTGGAAGAATATCCGGATAGC
GGCGAAAACATTGTGGATGCGCTGGCCGTGTTTCTGCGTCGTCTGCATAGCATTCCGGTGTGCAACTGCC
CGTTTAACAGCGATCGTGTGTTTCGTCTGGCCCAGGCGCAGAGCCGTATGAACAACGGCCTGGTGGATGC
GAGCGATTTTGATGATGAACGTAACGGCTGGCCGGTGGAACAGGTGTGGAAAGAAATGCATAAACTGCTG
CCGTTTAGCCCGGATAGCGTGGTGACCCACGGCGATTTTAGCCTGGATAACCTGATTTTCGATGAAGGCA
AACTGATTGGCTGCATTGATGTGGGCCGTGTGGGCATTGCGGATCGTTATCAGGATCTGGCCATTCTGTG
GAACTGCCTGGGCGAATTTAGCCCGAGCCTGCAAAAACGTCTGTTTCAGAAATATGGCATTGATAATCCG
GATATGAACAAACTGCAATTTCATCTGATGCTGGATGAATTTTTCTAATAATTAATTGAACTACTTTTCC
GCTGCATAACCCTGCTTCGGGGTCATTATAGCGATTTTTTCGGTATATCCATCCTTTTTCGCACGATATA
CAGGATTTTGCCAAAGGGTTCGTGTAGACTTTCCTTGGTGTATCCAACGGCGTCAGCCGGGCAGGATAGG
TGAAGTAGGCCCACCCGCGAGCGGGTGTTCCTTCTTCACTGTCCCTTATTCGCACCTGGCGGTGCTCAAC
GGGAATCCTGCTCTGCGAGGCTGGCCGTAGGCCGGCCGCGATGCAGGTGGCTGCTGAACCCCCAGCCGGA
ACTGACCCCACAAGGCCCTAGCGTTTGCAATGCACCAGGTCATCATTGACCCAGGCGTGTTCCACCAGGC
CGCTGCCTCGCAACTCTTCGCAGGCTTCGCCGACCTGCTCGCGCCACTTCTTCACGCGGGTGGAATCCGA
TCCGCACATGAGGCGGAAGGTTTCCAGCTTGAGCGGGTACGGCTCCCGGTGCGAGCTGAAATAGTCGAAC
ATCCGTCGGGCCGTCGGCGACAGCTTGCGGTACTTCTCCCATATGAATTTCGTGTAGTGGTCGCCAGCAA
ACAGCACGACGATTTCCTCGTCGATCAGGACCTGGCAACGGGACGTTTTCTTGCCACGGTCCAGGACGCG
GAAGCGGTGCAGCAGCGACACCGATTCCAGGTGCCCAACGCGGTCGGACGTGAAGCCCATCGCCGTCGCC
TGTAGGCGCGACAGGCATTCCTCGGCCTTCGTGTAATACCGGCCATTGATCGACCAGCCCAGGTCCTGGC
AAAGCTCGTAGAACGTGAAGGTGATCGGCTCGCCGATAGGGGTGCGCTTCGCGTACTCCAACACCTGCTG
CCACACCAGTTCGTCATCGTCGGCCCGCAGCTCGACGCCGGTGTAGGTGATCTTCACGTCCTTGTTGACG
TGGAAAATGACCTTGTTTTGCAGCGCCTCGCGCGGGATTTTCTTGTTGCGCGTGGTGAACAGGGCAGAGC
GGGCCGTGTCGTTTGGCATCGCTCGCATCGTGTCCGGCCACGGCGCAATATCGAACAAGGAAAGCTGCAT
TTCCTTGATCTGCTGCTTCGTGTGTTTCAGCAACGCGGCCTGCTTGGCTTCGCTGACCTGTTTTGCCAGG
TCCTCGCCGGCGGTTTTTCGCTTCTTGGTCGTCATAGTTCCTCGCGTGTCGATGGTCATCGACTTCGCCA
AACCTGCCGCCTCCTGTTCGAGCCGACGCGAACGCTCCACGGCGGCCGATGGCGCGGGCAGGGCAGGGGG
AGCCAGTTGCACGCTGTCGCGCTCGATCTTGGCCGTAGCTTGCTGGACTATCGAGCCGACGGACTGGAAG
GTTTCGCGGGGCGCACGCATGACGGTGCGGCTTGCGATGGTTTCGGCATCCTCGGCGGAAAACCCCGCGT
CGATCAGTTCTTGCCTGTATGCCTTCCGGTCAAACGTCCGATTCATTCACCCTCCTTGCGGGATTGCCCC
GGAATTAATTCCCCGGATCGATCCGTCGATCTTGATCCCCTGCGCCATCAGATCCTTGGCGGCAAGAAAG
CCATCCAGTTTACTTTGCAGGGCTTCCCAACCTTACCAGAGGGCGCCCCAGCTGGCAATTCCGGTTCGCT
TGCTGTCCATAAAACCGCCCAGTCTAGCTATCGCCATGTAAGCCCACTGCAAGCTACCTGCTTTCTCTTT
GCGCTTGCGTTTTCCCTTGTCCAGATAGCCCAGTAGCTGACATTCATCCGGGGTCAGCACCGTTTCTGCG
GACTGGCTTTCTACGTGGCTGCCATTTTTGGGGTGAGGCCGTTCGCGGCCGAGGGGCGCAGCCCCTGGGG
GGATGGGAGGCCCGCGTTAGCGGGCCGGGAGGGTTCGAGAAGGGGGGGCACCCCCCTTCGGCGTGCGCGG
TCACGCGCACAGGGCGCAGCCCTGGTTAAAAACAAGGTTTATAAATATTGGTTTAAAAGCAGGTTAAAAG
ACAGGTTAGCGGTGGCCGAAAAACGGGCGGAAACCCTTGCAAATGCTGGATTTTCTGCCTGTGGACAGCC
CCTCAAATGTCAATAGGTGCGCCCCTCATCTGTCAGCACTCTGCCCCTCAAGTGTCAAGGATCGCGCCCC
TCATCTGTCAGTAGTCGCGCCCCTCAAGTGTCAATACCGCAGGGCACTTATCCCCAGGCTTGTCCACATC
ATCTGTGGGAAACTCGCGTAAAATCAGGCGTTTTCGCCGATTTGCGAGGCTGGCCAGCTCCACGTCGCCG
GCCGAAATCGAGCCTGCCCCTCATCTGTCAACGCCGCGCCGGGTGAGTCGGCCCCTCAAGTGTCAACGTC
CGCCCCTCATCTGTCAGTGAGGGCCAAGTTTTCCGCGAGGTATCCACAACGCCGGCGGCCCTACATGGCT
CTGCTGTAGTGAGTGGGTTGCGCTCCGGCAGCGGTCCTGATCCCCCGCAGAAAAAAAGGATCTCAAGAAG
ATCCTTTGATCTTTTCTACATTACTGCATGAGCTTGTGGAAGTGTGCTGAGCATAAATGATTCTCCTAGC
TGTTCTTTGGGTAAGTACGCCATCAGGACGTTGTGAGTGGCGCGATTTTTAGCGGCTGAAATCAGCCCTT
GAGCCTGTCGGCAAGTCGCGTCATGAGGTCCATGCGCTCATGCAGGATCGCCACGACCAACGCGGGTTCG
CCCGCACGCGGCAGGCAAAAAACGTAGTGGTGTTCGCAGCGGGCCATCCGCAGCGCGGGAAAGAGTTCGC
TCATGTCCTTAAACGGGCCTTCGCCGGCGGCAAGCCTGGCTATGCCCTGTTCCAGCTTAGCGATATAGCG
GCGCACCTGCGCCGCGCCCCACTCCCGGCGCGTGTAGCGGATGATGCCGCGTAGATCGGCTTCGGCCTCA
GCCGTGAGGATGTAGGCCGTCAAGCGCGATCCCCGCTGAGTTCTTCATCAAGAATTTCGCCGACGCTCTT
GGTGGACACCTTGCCGGCAAGCCCATCGTTGATGCGGTTCCCCAGCATGGTTTTCAGTTCCTGCCATGCC
TGATCGGCATCAGCGTCACCGGGGAACAGACGTTCGAGGGCGTATTGCTTAATGGTCTTGCCCTGCAAGG
CGGCCAGGGCTTTCAGGCTCTGGTGCTGCTGGTCCGTCATGTCGATTGTCAGGCGGCTCATTGGATAACC
TCCATAAAATACACGTAACCACATTAGCACATATGTGGGCGTGAGGCTACAGCGCGAGGCGCATTAAGGT
CGGGAAAATGCGCTAGGCGCATTTAAATTGCGTATTGCTGTAATGCGCCATGCCGGCTAGACTAGGCCCA
AATGGGTATACCCAATTTGACCAAGGGGGACGCGATGAGGGCGGCCAAGCACTACCGACAACTTCTATCC
ATCGACTTCAACATCGAGGCGCTGGCCTTCGTGCCTGGACCCGACGGCACACGCGGCCGGCGCATCCACG
TCCTGGGGCGCGAGGTCCGCGACCGGCCCGGCCTGGTCGAGTACCTTTCGCCGGCGTTCGGCTCGCGGGT
GGCGCTGGACGGCTACTGCAAGGCCAATTTCGATGCAGTGCTGCACCTGGCGTACCCCGATCATCAGCAA
TGGGGCCACGCATGAAGCGCCGAAGCTACGCCATGCTGCGCGCCGCTGCCGCGCTGGCCGTCCTGGTCGT
TGCCTCGCCGGCATGGGCCGAGCTGCGCGGCGAGGTCGTGCGCATCATCGACGGCGACACCATCGACGTG
CTGGTAGACAAGCAGCCGGTGCGCGTGCGCCTGGTGGACATTGACGCGCCGGAAAAGCGGCAAGCCTTCG
GCGAACGTGCGCGCCAGGCGCTGGCCGGCATGGTGTTCCGCCGGCACGTCCTGGTCGACGAGAAGGACAC
CGACCGTTACGGCCGCACGCTGGGCACCGTCTGGGTCAACATGGAGCTGGCCAGCCGGCCGCCGCAGCCG
CGCAACGTCAACGCCGCGATGGTTCACCAGGGCATGGCGTGGGCCTATCGCTTCCACGGCCGCGCGGCCG
ACCCTGAAATGCTGCGGCTCGAACAGGAGGCGCGAGGCAAGCGCGTCGGCCTCTGGTCCGATCCGCACGC
CGTCGAGCCGTGGAAATGGCGACGCGAGAGCAACAACCGGAGGGACGAAGGTTGAAGGTCGCCCGCATCT
ACCTGCGCGCCAGTACGGACGAGCAGAATCTTGAACGCCAGGAGAGCCTTGTAGCGGCCACGCGGGCCGC
CGGGTACTACGTCGCCGGCATCTACCGCGAGAAGGCGTCCGGCGCACGCGCCGACCGGCCCGAGCTGCTG
CGCATGATCGCGGACCTGCAACCTGGTGAAGTCGTCGTTGCGGAGAAGATCGACCGCATCAGCCGCTTGC
CGTTGGCCGAGGCCGAGCGCCTGGTTGCGTCGATCCGGGCCAAAGGGGCCAAGCTGGCCGTGCCTGGCGT
GGTGGACCTGTCGGAGCTGGCCGCCGAGGCGAACGGAGTGGCGAAAATCGTTCTGGAATCCGTCCAGGAC
ATGCTTTTGAAGCTCGCCTTGCAGATGGCCCGCGACGACTACGAGGATCGGCGCGAGCGTCAACGTCAGG
GTGTCCAGTTGGCGAAGGCCGCCGGCCGCTACACCGGCCGCAAACGTGACGCCGGCATGCACGACCGCAT
CATCACGCTTCGCTCCGGCGGATCGAGCATTGCCAAGACGGCCAAGCTGGTCGGATGCAGCCCGAGCCAG
GTCAAACGAGTGTGGGCGGCCTGGAACGCGCAGCAGCAAAAATAAAGCCGGGCAGTGCCCGGCTTTTCTC
ACCTTTTCGCGTCCCGCAGGGCCGCTGCGAGCGCCCTACCTAGATCCTCGCTTTCCCCCTCGGTGTAGTC
CGGCCAGGGCACGAAGGGCGCGGATGCGAACCTGTTGAGCAGGTCAGATCTAGGGCGGCGGATTTGTCCT
ACTCAGGAGAGCGTTCACCGACAAACAACAGATAAAACGAAAGGCCCAGTCTTTCGACTGAGCCTTTCGT
TTTATTTGATGCCTGCCGAATTCGGATCCGGAGCTCGACACGACATTGTCGTCACCTTTGTCGGGTCCGC
GACAAGCTTTTTGTTCCTCGATCCCGTATGTTTTCGCCTAAATATCTGAAACAGCAGCAAATTATTTTTC
GTTAGCTCAATCGGCCCACTTGGCACGAGTCTTGAAATTTATTGCGAGGCGGCGGAGCTGCCGGCCGCAT
CCGTGCGGCATAACCACGGTTGTGAACAAATGAAGGAAGGCCAAATGCGTAAAGGCGAAGAGCTGTTCAC
TGGTGTCGTCCCTATTCTGGTGGAACTGGATGGTGATGTCAACGGTCATAAGTTTTCCGTGCGTGGCGAG
GGTGAAGGTGACGCAACTAATGGTAAACTGACGCTGAAGTTCATCTGTACTACTGGTAAACTGCCGGTAC
CTTGGCCGACTCTGGTAACGACGCTGACTTATGGTGTTCAGTGCTTTGCTCGTTATCCGGACCATATGAA
GCAGCATGACTTCTTCAAGTCCGCCATGCCGGAAGGCTATGTGCAGGAACGCACGATTTCCTTTAAGGAT
GACGGCACGTACAAAACGCGTGCGGAAGTGAAATTTGAAGGCGATACCCTGGTAAACCGCATTGAGCTGA
AAGGCATTGACTTTAAAGAAGATGGCAATATCCTGGGCCATAAGCTGGAATACAATTTTAACAGCCACAA
TGTTTACATCACCGCCGATAAACAAAAAAATGGCATTAAAGCGAATTTTAAAATTCGCCACAACGTTGAG
GATGGCAGCGTGCAGCTGGCTGATCACTACCAGCAAAACACTCCAATCGGTGATGGTCCTGTTCTGCTGC
CAGACAATCACTATCTGAGCACGCAAAGCGTTCTGTCTAAAGATCCGAACGAGAAACGCGATCATATGGT
TCTGCTGGAGTTCGTAACCGCAGCGGGCATCACGCATGGTATGGATGAACTGTACAAATGAGCTTATCGC
ACAGTAACGTTTTACAACGTCGTGACTGGG
